>Addgene plasmid #168564 | pDONR223 SARS-CoV-1 ORF7a_stop | addgene full sequence | sequence record 424715 | Addgene NGS Result
GTGCAAGTTAGTGCAAATTTATTGTCAGCAAGAGGGTGAAATGGTGAATTGCCCTCGTATGTTCCTGATG
GGCAAGGTTCTTTTAGTAGTACAGTCGTACCTCTAACACACTCCTGATAGTGATATAGCTCGCAAGATGT
AAATACAATCAATGTCAGGAAGAGAATAATTTTCATGCCAACTTTTTTGTACAAAGTTGGCATTATAAAA
AAGCATTGCTCATCAATTTGTTGCAACGAACAGGTCACTATCAGTCAAAATAAAATCATTATTTGGGGCC
CGAGCTTAAGACTGGCCGTCGTTTTACAACGTCGTGACTGGGAAAACATCCATGCTAGCGTTAACGCGAG
AGTAGGGAACTGCCAGGCATCAAATAAAACGAAAGGCTCAGTCGGAAGACTGGGCCTTTCGTTTTATCTG
TTGTTTGTCGGTGAACGCTCTCCTGAGTAGGACAAATCCGCCGGGAGCGGATTTGAACGTTGTGAAGCAA
CGGCCCGGAGGGTGGCGGGCAGGACGCCCGCCATAAACTGCCAGGCATCAAACTAAGCAGAAGGCCATCC
TGACGGATGGCCTTTTTGCGTTTCTACAAACTCTTCCTGGCTAGCGGTACGCGTATTAATTGCGTTGCGC
TCACTGCCCGCTTTCCAGTCGGGAAACCTGTCGTGCCAGCTGCATTAATGAATCGGCCAACGCGCGGGGA
GAGGCGGTTTGCGTATTGGGCGCTCTTCCGCTTCCTCGCTCACTGACTCGCTGCGCTCGGTCGTTCGGCT
GCGGCGAGCGGTATCAGCTCACTCAAAGGCGGTAATACGGTTATCCACAGAATCAGGGGATAACGCAGGA
AAGAACATGTGAGCAAAAGGCCAGCAAAAGGCCAGGAACCGTAAAAAGGCCGCGTTGCTGGCGTTTTTCC
ATAGGCTCCGCCCCCCTGACGAGCATCACAAAAATCGACGCTCAAGTCAGAGGTGGCGAAACCCGACAGG
ACTATAAAGATACCAGGCGTTTCCCCCTGGAAGCTCCCTCGTGCGCTCTCCTGTTCCGACCCTGCCGCTT
ACCGGATACCTGTCCGCCTTTCTCCCTTCGGGAAGCGTGGCGCTTTCTCATAGCTCACGCTGTAGGTATC
TCAGTTCGGTGTAGGTCGTTCGCTCCAAGCTGGGCTGTGTGCACGAACCCCCCGTTCAGCCCGACCGCTG
CGCCTTATCCGGTAACTATCGTCTTGAGTCCAACCCGGTAAGACACGACTTATCGCCACTGGCAGCAGCC
ACTGGTAACAGGATTAGCAGAGCGAGGTATGTAGGCGGTGCTACAGAGTTCTTGAAGTGGTGGCCTAACT
ACGGCTACACTAGAAGAACAGTATTTGGTATCTGCGCTCTGCTGAAGCCAGTTACCTTCGGAAAAAGAGT
TGGTAGCTCTTGATCCGGCAAACAAACCACCGCTGGTAGCGGTGGTTTTTTTGTTTGCAAGCAGCAGATT
ACGCGCAGAAAAAAAGGATCTCAAGAAGATCCTTTGATCTTTTCTACGGGGTCTGACGCTCAGTGGAACG
ACGCGTAACTCACGTTAAGGGATTTTGGTCATGGGTGGCTCGAGGGTTATTTGCCGACTACCTTGGTGAT
CTCGCCTTTCACGTAGTGGACAAATTCTTCCAACTGATCTGCGCGCGAGGCCAAGCGATCTTCTTCTTGT
CCAAGATAAGCCTGTCTAGCTTCAAGTATGACGGGCTGATACTGGGCCGGCAGGCGCTCCATTGCCCAGT
CGGCAGCGACATCCTTCGGCGCGATTTTGCCGGTTACTGCGCTGTACCAAATGCGGGACAACGTAAGCAC
TACATTTCGCTCATCGCCAGCCCAGTCGGGCGGCGAGTTCCATAGCGTTAAGGTTTCATTTAGCGCCTCA
AATAGATCCTGTTCAGGAACCGGATCAAAGAGTTCCTCCGCCGCTGGACCTACCAAGGCAACGCTATGTT
CTCTTGCTTTTGTCAGCAAGATAGCCAGATCAATGTCGATCGTGGCTGGCTCGAAGATACCTGCAAGAAT
GTCATTGCGCTGCCATTCTCCAAATTGCAGTTCGCGCTTAGCTGGATAACGCCACGGAATGATGTCGTCG
TGCACAACAATGGTGACTTCTACAGCGCGGAGAATCTCGCTCTCTCCAGGGGAAGCCGAAGTTTCCAAAA
GGTCGTTGATCAAAGCTCGCCGCGTTGTTTCATCAAGCCTTACGGTCACCGTAACCAGCAAATCAATATC
ACTGTGTGGCTTCAGGCCGCCATCCACTGCGGAGCCGTACAAATGTACGGCCAGCAACGTCGGTTCGAGA
TGGCGCTCGATGACGCCAACTACCTCTGATAGTTGAGTCGATACTTCGGCGATCACCGCTTCCCTCATAA
TGTTTAACTTTGTTTTAGGGCGACTGCCCTGCTGCGTAACATCGTTGCTGCTCCATAACATCAAACATCG
ACCCACGGCGTAACGCGCTTGCTGCTTGGATGCCCGAGGCATAGACTGTACCCCAAAAAAACAGTCATAA
CAAGCCATGAAAACCGCCACTGCGCCGTTACCACCGCTGCGTTCGGTCAAGGTTCTGGACCAGTTGCGTG
AGCGCATACGCTACTTGCATTACAGCTTACGAACCGAACAGGCTTATGTCCACTGGGTTCGTGCCTTCAT
CCGTTTCCACGGTGTGCGTCACCCGGCAACCTTGGGTAGCAGCGAAGTCGAGGCATTTCTGTCCTGGCTG
GTCTAGAGGAGGCATGATGATATATTTTTATCTTGTGCAATGTAACATCAGAGATTTTGAGACACGGGCC
AGAGCTGCCAGGAAACAGCTATGACCATGTAATACGACTCACTATAGGGGATATCAGCTGGATGGCAAAT
AATGATTTTATTTTGACTGATAGTGACCTGTTCGTTGCAACAAATTGATAAGCAATGCTTTCTTATAATG
CCAACTTTGTACAAGAAAGTTGGGTATCATTCTGTCTTTCTCTTAATGGTGAAGCAAAGTATTAAAAATA
CTAGAGCAGCAACAATGAGAAAAAGTGGCGAGTAGAGCTCTTGTTGAACCTCCTCTTGTCTGATGAAAAG
TTTTGGTGAAACTGATCTTGCACGCAGCTGATAGGTATGTCGAGTACCGTCAGCACAAGCAAAAGCAAAG
TGTGTGCTA
Features (pLannotate 1.2.2; 12 found; start..end, strand, type, name):
    179..274     -  protein_bind   attL3: mutant version of attL; recombination site for the Gateway® LR reaction LR Clonase™
    291..327     +  CDS            lacZα (fragment): LacZα fragment of β-galactosidase; lacZ fragment
    374..417     -  terminator     rrnB T1 terminator: Escherichia coli rrnB; transcription terminator T1 from the E. coli rrnB gene
    549..576     +  terminator     rrnB T2 terminator: transcription terminator T2 from the E. coli rrnB gene
    631..723     -  CDS            lacI (fragment): lac repressor; lacI; The lac repressor binds to the lac operator to inhibit transcription in E. coli. This inhibition can be relieved by adding lactose or isopropyl-β-D-thiogalactopyranoside (IPTG).
    906..1494    -  rep_origin     ori: high-copy-number ColE1/pMB1/pBR322/pUC origin of replication
   1587..2378    -  CDS            SmR: aminoglycoside adenylyltransferase (Murphy, 1985); aadA; confers resistance to spectinomycin and streptomycin
   2385..2441    -  CDS            GmR (fragment): gentamycin acetyltransferase; aacC1; confers resistance to gentamycin
   2617..2640    -  promoter       Pc promoter (fragment): intI1 (promoter lies within the coding sequence); class 1 integron promoter
   2830..2848    +  promoter       T7 promoter: promoter for bacteriophage T7 RNA polymerase
   2866..2965    +  protein_bind   attL2: mutant version of attL; recombination site for the Gateway® LR reaction LR Clonase™
   2970..176     -  CDS            NS7A_SARS (across the origin): Experimental evidence at protein level: Swiss-Prot protein existence level 1. Plays a role as antagonist of host tetherin (BST2), disrupting its antiviral effect. Acts by binding to BST2 thereby interfering with its glycosylation. May suppress small interfering RNA (siRNA). May bind to host ITGAL, thereby playing a role in attachment or modulation of leukocytes. From Severe acute respiratory syndrome coronavirus (SARS-CoV).
