[The description below was written by a language model from this plasmid's Addgene catalogue record and pLannotate feature annotations shown in this document.]
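Description:
pDONR223 SARS-CoV-1 ORF7a_stop is a Gateway Entry clone built on the pDONR223 backbone and carries the ORF7a coding sequence of SARS-CoV-1 (listed insert size 366 bp). It belongs to a collection of human coronavirus protein-coding sequences prepared as flexible Entry clones. It is a bacterial cloning plasmid rather than an expression vector. It replicates in E. coli from a high-copy ColE1/pUC-type origin and is selected with spectinomycin through the aadA (SmR) aminoglycoside adenylyltransferase gene. That gene sits downstream of a fragment of a class 1 integron Pc promoter and a residual piece of a gentamicin resistance gene. The full sequence record is 3,159 nt, shorter than the 5,005 bp listed for the empty backbone. This is expected, because the BP reaction replaces the donor vector's larger selection cassette with the small insert.

The ORF7a reading frame, which the annotation matches to the SARS-CoV NS7A protein, spans the numbering origin of the circular record and is flanked by two attL recombination sites. The automated annotation labels these attL2 and attL3; the record does not resolve how these labels relate to the sites normally found in pDONR223 clones. The sites allow LR Clonase-mediated transfer of the ORF into any compatible Destination vector, which supplies the promoter and any tags. The "_stop" suffix suggests the native stop codon is retained, which would suit untagged or N-terminally tagged expression but not C-terminal fusions. rrnB T1 and T2 terminators lie on one side of the cassette and a T7 promoter on the other, and M13 primer sites allow sequence verification. ORF7a is described as an accessory protein that antagonises the host restriction factor tetherin (BST2), so the clone is a starting point for expression, interaction and functional studies.
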