Addgene plasmid #168564: pDONR223 SARS-CoV-1 ORF7a_stop
Purpose: Gateway-compatible Entry vector
Depositing lab: Fritz Roth. Depositing organization: Sinai Health System. Publication: A resource of human coronavirus protein-coding sequences in a flexible, multipurpose Gateway Entry clone collection. Weller B, Lin CW, Pogoutse O, Sauer M, Marin-de la Rosa N, Strobel A, Young V, Knapp JJ, Rayhan A, Falter C, Kim DK, Roth FP, Falter-Braun P. G3 (Bethesda). 2023 Jul 5;13(7):jkad105. doi: 10.1093/g3journal/jkad105. PubMed 37267226.
Backbone
  Vector backbone: pDONR223
  Backbone manufacturer: Rual et al, Genome Res. 14:2128-2135, 2004.
  Backbone size w/o insert (bp): 5005
  Vector type: Other
Growth in bacteria
  Bacterial resistance: Spectinomycin, 50 μg/mL
  Growth temperature: 37°C
  Growth strain: DH5alpha
  Copy number: Unknown
Gene/Insert
  Gene/Insert name: ORF7a
  Species: Other
  Insert size (bp): 366
  Entrez Gene: ORF7a (a.k.a. sars7a)
  Cloning method: Gateway Cloning
  Sequencing primers: 5′ m13-For; 3′ m13-Rev
Resource information
  A portion of this plasmid was derived from a plasmid made by: Falter-Braun Lab
Terms and licenses: Academic/Nonprofit Terms; Industry Terms
How to cite: pDONR223 SARS-CoV-1 ORF7a_stop was a gift from Fritz Roth (Addgene plasmid # 168564 ; http://n2t.net/addgene:168564 ; RRID:Addgene_168564)
